Addgene plasmid #140377: pJBL707
Purpose: Expresses TetR-regulated 3WJdB RNA aptamer driven by T7 promoter with the tetO sequence 8BP dowsntream from the promoter
Depositing lab: Julius Lucks. Depositing organization: Northwestern University. Publication: Cell-free biosensors for rapid detection of water contaminants. Jung JK, Alam KK, Verosloff MS, Capdevila DA, Desmau M, Clauer PR, Lee JW, Nguyen PQ, Pasten PA, Matiasek SJ, Gaillard JF, Giedroc DP, Collins JJ, Lucks JB. Nat Biotechnol. 2020 Jul 6. pii: 10.1038/s41587-020-0571-7. doi: 10.1038/s41587-020-0571-7. PubMed 32632301.
Backbone
  Vector backbone: pUC19
  Vector type: Synthetic Biology
Growth in bacteria
  Bacterial resistance: Ampicillin, 100 μg/mL
  Growth temperature: 37°C
  Growth strain: DH5alpha
  Copy number: High Copy
Gene/Insert
  Gene/Insert name: T7-8BP-tetO-3WJdB-T
  Species: Synthetic
  Cloning method: Gibson Cloning
Terms and licenses: Academic/Nonprofit Terms; Industry Terms: Not Available to Industry
How to cite: pJBL707 was a gift from Julius Lucks (Addgene plasmid # 140377 ; http://n2t.net/addgene:140377 ; RRID:Addgene_140377)
