[The description below was written by a language model from this plasmid's Addgene catalogue record and pLannotate feature annotations shown in this document.]
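Description:
pJBL707 is a small (about 2.9 kb) synthetic-biology plasmid built on the pUC19 backbone and propagated in E. coli as a high-copy plasmid. Replication relies on the ColE1/pMB1-type pUC origin, and selection is by ampicillin through the β-lactamase gene (AmpR) with its native promoter. The usual pUC19 remnants surround the cloning site: the CAP binding site, lac promoter and operator, and split fragments of the multiple cloning site and lacZα, showing that the insert was placed within the polylinker (by Gibson assembly, according to the record). Several short annotated fragments (RSF ori, lacI, bom, rop) are partial sequence matches typical of pUC-derived backbone DNA, not functional elements.

The payload is a compact synthetic transcription unit, T7-8BP-tetO-3WJdB-T. A bacteriophage T7 promoter is followed by an 8 bp spacer and a tet operator. The automated annotation flags this operator region as a fragment of a tetO-containing yeast promoter, which most likely reflects only the shared tetO sequence. Downstream lies the 3WJdB RNA aptamer, which is not annotated in the feature table but falls in the gap before the T7 terminator that closes the unit. No protein is encoded; the output is the RNA aptamer itself, a three-way-junction dimeric Broccoli that fluoresces on binding its dye ligand. TetR bound at the operator blocks T7 RNA polymerase, and tetracycline-class ligands that release TetR allow the aptamer to be transcribed. The plasmid therefore serves as a DNA template for in vitro, cell-free biosensing of water contaminants. It also appears to be a design variant for testing promoter-to-operator spacing.
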