Features (pLannotate 1.2.2; 16 found; start..end, strand, type, name):
      1..121     +  rep_origin     RSF ori (fragment): Plasmids containing the RSF 1030 origin of replication can be propagated in E. coli cells that contain additional plasmids with compatible origins.
    123..215     +  CDS            lacI (fragment): lac repressor; lacI; The lac repressor binds to the lac operator to inhibit transcription in E. coli. This inhibition can be relieved by adding lactose or isopropyl-β-D-thiogalactopyranoside (IPTG).
    228..249     +  protein_bind   CAP binding site: CAP binding activates transcription in the presence of cAMP. E. coli catabolite activator protein
    264..294     +  promoter       lac promoter: promoter for the E. coli lac operon
    302..318     +  protein_bind   lac operator: The lac repressor binds to the lac operator to inhibit transcription in E. coli. This inhibition can be relieved by adding lactose or isopropyl-β-D-thiogalactopyranoside (IPTG). lac repressor encoded by lacI
    355..384     -  misc_feature   MCS (fragment): pUC18/19 multiple cloning site
    385..403     +  promoter       T7 promoter: promoter for bacteriophage T7 RNA polymerase
    404..428     +  promoter       TPGI promoter (fragment): S. cerevisiae GAL1 promoter modified to contain two copies of the tet operator (Ellis et al., 2009)
    581..627     +  terminator     T7 terminator: transcription terminator for bacteriophage T7 RNA polymerase
    627..652     -  misc_feature   MCS (fragment): pUC18/19 multiple cloning site
    649..806     +  CDS            lacZα (fragment): LacZα fragment of β-galactosidase; lacZ fragment
    812..911     -  misc_feature   bom (fragment): basis of mobility region from pBR322
   1013..1048    -  CDS            rop (fragment): Rop protein, which maintains plasmids at low copy number; rop
   1143..1247    +  promoter       AmpR promoter: bla
   1248..2108    +  CDS            AmpR: β-lactamase; bla; confers resistance to ampicillin, carbenicillin, and related antibiotics
   2279..2867    +  rep_origin     ori: high-copy-number ColE1/pMB1/pBR322/pUC origin of replication
>Addgene plasmid #140377 | pJBL707 | addgene full sequence | sequence record 297840 | Addgene NGS Result
TTCTTTCCTGCGTTATCCCCTGATTCTGTGGATAACCGTATTACCGCCTTTGAGTGAGCTGATACCGCTC
GCCGCAGCCGAACGACCGAGCGCAGCGAGTCAGTGAGCGAGGAAGCGGAAGAGCGCCCAATACGCAAACC
GCCTCTCCCCGCGCGTTGGCCGATTCATTAATGCAGCTGGCACGACAGGTTTCCCGACTGGAAAGCGGGC
AGTGAGCGCAACGCAATTAATGTGAGTTAGCTCACTCATTAGGCACCCCAGGCTTTACACTTTATGCTTC
CGGCTCGTATGTTGTGTGGAATTGTGAGCGGATAACAATTTCACACAGGAAACAGCTATGACCATGATTA
CGCCAAGCTTGCATGCCTGCAGGTCGACTCTAGATAATACGACTCACTATAGGGAGACCTCCCTATCAGT
GATAGAGACCCACATACTCTGATGATCCGAGACGGTCGGGTCCAGATATTCGTATCTGTCGAGTAGAGTG
TGGGCTCGGATCATTCATGGCAAGAGACGGTCGGGTCCAGATATTCGTATCTGTCGAGTAGAGTGTGGGC
TCTTGCCATGTGTATGTGGGTAGCATAACCCCTTGGGGCCTCTAAACGGGTCTTGAGGGGTTTTTTGATC
CCCGGGTACCGAGCTCGAATTCACTGGCCGTCGTTTTACAACGTCGTGACTGGGAAAACCCTGGCGTTAC
CCAACTTAATCGCCTTGCAGCACATCCCCCTTTCGCCAGCTGGCGTAATAGCGAAGAGGCCCGCACCGAT
CGCCCTTCCCAACAGTTGCGCAGCCTGAATGGCGAATGGCGCCTGATGCGGTATTTTCTCCTTACGCATC
TGTGCGGTATTTCACACCGCATATGGTGCACTCTCAGTACAATCTGCTCTGATGCCGCATAGTTAAGCCA
GCCCCGACACCCGCCAACACCCGCTGACGCGCCCTGACGGGCTTGTCTGCTCCCGGCATCCGCTTACAGA
CAAGCTGTGACCGTCTCCGGGAGCTGCATGTGTCAGAGGTTTTCACCGTCATCACCGAAACGCGCGAGAC
GAAAGGGCCTCGTGATACGCCTATTTTTATAGGTTAATGTCATGATAATAATGGTTTCTTAGACGTCAGG
TGGCACTTTTCGGGGAAATGTGCGCGGAACCCCTATTTGTTTATTTTTCTAAATACATTCAAATATGTAT
CCGCTCATGAGACAATAACCCTGATAAATGCTTCAATAATATTGAAAAAGGAAGAGTATGAGTATTCAAC
ATTTCCGTGTCGCCCTTATTCCCTTTTTTGCGGCATTTTGCCTTCCTGTTTTTGCTCACCCAGAAACGCT
GGTGAAAGTAAAAGATGCTGAAGATCAGTTGGGTGCACGAGTGGGTTACATCGAACTGGATCTCAACAGC
GGTAAGATCCTTGAGAGTTTTCGCCCCGAAGAACGTTTTCCAATGATGAGCACTTTTAAAGTTCTGCTAT
GTGGCGCGGTATTATCCCGTATTGACGCCGGGCAAGAGCAACTCGGTCGCCGCATACACTATTCTCAGAA
TGACTTGGTTGAGTACTCACCAGTCACAGAAAAGCATCTTACGGATGGCATGACAGTAAGAGAATTATGC
AGTGCTGCCATAACCATGAGTGATAACACTGCGGCCAACTTACTTCTGACAACGATCGGAGGACCGAAGG
AGCTAACCGCTTTTTTGCACAACATGGGGGATCATGTAACTCGCCTTGATCGTTGGGAACCGGAGCTGAA
TGAAGCCATACCAAACGACGAGCGTGACACCACGATGCCTGTAGCAATGGCAACAACGTTGCGCAAACTA
TTAACTGGCGAACTACTTACTCTAGCTTCCCGGCAACAATTAATAGACTGGATGGAGGCGGATAAAGTTG
CAGGACCACTTCTGCGCTCGGCCCTTCCGGCTGGCTGGTTTATTGCTGATAAATCTGGAGCCGGTGAGCG
TGGGTCTCGCGGTATCATTGCAGCACTGGGGCCAGATGGTAAGCCCTCCCGTATCGTAGTTATCTACACG
ACGGGGAGTCAGGCAACTATGGATGAACGAAATAGACAGATCGCTGAGATAGGTGCCTCACTGATTAAGC
ATTGGTAACTGTCAGACCAAGTTTACTCATATATACTTTAGATTGATTTAAAACTTCATTTTTAATTTAA
AAGGATCTAGGTGAAGATCCTTTTTGATAATCTCATGACCAAAATCCCTTAACGTGAGTTTTCGTTCCAC
TGAGCGTCAGACCCCGTAGAAAAGATCAAAGGATCTTCTTGAGATCCTTTTTTTCTGCGCGTAATCTGCT
GCTTGCAAACAAAAAAACCACCGCTACCAGCGGTGGTTTGTTTGCCGGATCAAGAGCTACCAACTCTTTT
TCCGAAGGTAACTGGCTTCAGCAGAGCGCAGATACCAAATACTGTTCTTCTAGTGTAGCCGTAGTTAGGC
CACCACTTCAAGAACTCTGTAGCACCGCCTACATACCTCGCTCTGCTAATCCTGTTACCAGTGGCTGCTG
CCAGTGGCGATAAGTCGTGTCTTACCGGGTTGGACTCAAGACGATAGTTACCGGATAAGGCGCAGCGGTC
GGGCTGAACGGGGGGTTCGTGCACACAGCCCAGCTTGGAGCGAACGACCTACACCGAACTGAGATACCTA
CAGCGTGAGCTATGAGAAAGCGCCACGCTTCCCGAAGGGAGAAAGGCGGACAGGTATCCGGTAAGCGGCA
GGGTCGGAACAGGAGAGCGCACGAGGGAGCTTCCAGGGGGAAACGCCTGGTATCTTTATAGTCCTGTCGG
GTTTCGCCACCTCTGACTTGAGCGTCGATTTTTGTGATGCTCGTCAGGGGGGCGGAGCCTATGGAAAAAC
GCCAGCAACGCGGCCTTTTTACGGTTCCTGGCCTTTTGCTGGCCTTTTGCTCACATG
